Addgene plasmid #224927: pET_StrepII_TEV_LIC_TniQ(PmcCAST)
Purpose: TniQ expression plasmid for the co-purification of TnsC-TniQ complex
Depositing lab: Leifu Chang. Depositing organization: Purdue University. Publication: Biochemical reconstitution of a type I-B CRISPR-associated transposon. Wang S, Chang L. Methods Enzymol. 2025;712:55-79. doi: 10.1016/bs.mie.2025.01.042. Epub 2025 Feb 26. PubMed 40121087.
Backbone
  Vector backbone: pET
  Vector type: Bacterial Expression, CRISPR
Growth in bacteria
  Bacterial resistance: Kanamycin, 50 μg/mL
  Growth temperature: 37°C
  Growth strain: DH5alpha
  Copy number: Unknown
Gene/Insert
  Gene/Insert name: TniQ
Terms and licenses: Academic/Nonprofit Terms; Industry Terms: Not Available to Industry
How to cite: pET_StrepII_TEV_LIC_TniQ(PmcCAST) was a gift from Leifu Chang (Addgene plasmid # 224927 ; http://n2t.net/addgene:224927 ; RRID:Addgene_224927)
