[The description below was written by a language model from this plasmid's Addgene catalogue record and pLannotate feature annotations shown in this document.]
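Description:
pET_StrepII_TEV_LIC_TniQ(PmcCAST) is a 6,339 bp pET-family bacterial expression plasmid that produces TniQ, a component of the type I-B CRISPR-associated transposon referred to as PmcCAST. It is selected with kanamycin through an aph(3')-Ia aminoglycoside phosphotransferase gene. It replicates from a ColE1/pBR322-type origin accompanied by the bom mobility region and the rop gene, which moderates copy number; the catalogue lists copy number as unknown. An f1 phage origin is also present. The short tetracycline-resistance fragments and the predicted YPB1 reading frame are pBR322-derived backbone remnants rather than functional markers.

Expression is driven by a T7 promoter followed directly by a lac operator, with a plasmid-borne lacI gene supplying the repressor. Transcription therefore depends on a host providing T7 RNA polymerase and is inducible with IPTG. A T7 gene 10 ribosome binding site precedes an N-terminal Strep-tag II and a TEV protease recognition site, allowing capture on Strep-Tactin resin and later removal of the tag. The "LIC" in the name indicates a ligation-independent cloning site. The TniQ coding sequence is not annotated in the feature table but presumably occupies the roughly 1 kb unannotated stretch between the TEV site and the downstream elements. A His-tag fragment and a short T7 gene 10B-like fragment lie between that region and the T7 terminator; the record does not show whether these are in frame with TniQ or are untranslated vector sequence.

The stated purpose is TniQ expression for co-purification of the TnsC–TniQ complex, as part of the biochemical reconstitution of the transposon. The TnsC partner is not encoded on this plasmid according to the annotations.
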