Features (pLannotate 1.2.2; 20 found; start..end, strand, type, name):
     12..440     +  rep_origin     f1 ori (sequence partly withheld): f1 bacteriophage origin of replication; arrow indicates direction of (+) strand synthesis
    494..551     +  promoter       AmpR promoter (fragment): bla
    560..1375    -  CDS            KanR: aminoglycoside phosphotransferase; aph(3')-Ia; confers resistance to kanamycin in bacteria or G418 (Geneticin®) in eukaryotes
   1497..2085    +  rep_origin     ori: high-copy-number ColE1/pMB1/pBR322/pUC origin of replication
   2271..2410    -  misc_feature   bom: basis of mobility region from pBR322
   2512..2703    -  CDS            rop: Rop protein, which maintains plasmids at low copy number; rop
   2720..3100    +  CDS            YPB1_ECOLX: Protein predicted: Swiss-Prot protein existence level 4. From Escherichia coli.
   3172..3463    -  CDS            TcR (fragment): tetracycline efflux protein; tet; confers resistance to tetracycline
   3478..3499    -  protein_bind   CAP binding site: CAP binding activates transcription in the presence of cAMP. E. coli catabolite activator protein
   3512..4594    -  CDS            lacI: lac repressor; lacI; The lac repressor binds to the lac operator to inhibit transcription in E. coli. This inhibition can be relieved by adding lactose or isopropyl-β-D-thiogalactopyranoside (IPTG).
   4595..4672    -  promoter       lacI promoter: lacI
   4680..4959    -  CDS            TcR (fragment): tetracycline efflux protein; tet; confers resistance to tetracycline
   4981..4999    +  promoter       T7 promoter: promoter for bacteriophage T7 RNA polymerase
   5000..5024    +  protein_bind   lac operator: The lac repressor binds to the lac operator to inhibit transcription in E. coli. This inhibition can be relieved by adding lactose or isopropyl-β-D-thiogalactopyranoside (IPTG). lac repressor encoded by lacI
   5039..5061    +  RBS            RBS: efficient ribosome binding site from bacteriophage T7 gene 10 (Olins and Rangwala, 1989)
   5077..5099    +  CDS            Strep-Tag II (fragment): peptide that binds Strep-Tactin®, an engineered form of streptavidin
   5107..5123    +  CDS            TEV site (fragment): tobacco etch virus (TEV) protease recognition and cleavage site
   6183..6200    +  CDS            9xHis (fragment): 9xHis affinity tag
   6210..6259    +  CDS            SET1 (fragment): solubility-enhancement tag derived from T7 phage gene 10B
   6267..6314    +  terminator     T7 terminator: transcription terminator for bacteriophage T7 RNA polymerase
>Addgene plasmid #224927 | pET_StrepII_TEV_LIC_TniQ(PmcCAST) | addgene full sequence | sequence record 447964 | Addgene NGS Result
TGGCGAATGGG
[124 nt withheld, positions 12-135]
C
[91 nt withheld, positions 137-227]
A
[49 nt withheld, positions 229-277]
CCTTTGACGTTGGAGTCCACGTTCTTT
[37 nt withheld, positions 305-341]
ACCCTATCTCGGTCTATTCTTTTGATTTATAAGGGATTTTGCCGATTTCGGCCTATTGGTTAAAAAATGA
GCTGATTTAACAAAAATTTAACGCGAATTTTAACAAACTAGTAACGTTTACAATTTCAGGTGGCACTTTT
CGGGGAAATGTGCGCGGAACCCCTATTTGTTTATTTTTCTAAATACATTCAAATATGTATCCGCTCATGA
ATTAATTCTTAGAAAAACTCATCGAGCATCAAATGAAACTGCAATTTATTCATATCAGGATTATCAATAC
CATATTTTTGAAAAAGCCGTTTCTGTAATGAAGGAGAAAACTCACCGAGGCAGTTCCATAGGATGGCAAG
ATCCTGGTATCGGTCTGCGATTCCGACTCGTCCAACATCAATACAACCTATTAATTTCCCCTCGTCAAAA
ATAAGGTTATCAAGTGAGAAATCACCATGAGTGACGACTGAATCCGGTGAGAATGGCAAAAGTTTATGCA
TTTCTTTCCAGACTTGTTCAACAGGCCAGCCATTACGCTCGTCATCAAAATCACTCGCATCAACCAAACC
GTTATTCATTCGTGATTGCGCCTGAGCGAGACGAAATACGCGATCGCTGTTAAAAGGACAATTACAAACA
GGAATCGAATGCAACCGGCGCAGGAACACTGCCAGCGCATCAACAATGTTTTCACCTGAATCAGGATATT
CTTCTAATACCTGGAATGCTGTTTTCCCGGGGATCGCAGTGGTGAGTAACCATGCATCATCAGGAGTACG
GATAAAATGCTTGATGGTCGGAAGAGGCATAAATTCCGTCAGCCAGTTTAGTCTGACCATCTCATCTGTA
ACATCATTGGCAACGCTACCTTTGCCATGTTTCAGAAACAACTCTGGCGCATCGGGCTTCCCATACAATC
GATAGATTGTCGCACCTGATTGCCCGACATTATCGCGAGCCCATTTATACCCATATAAATCAGCATCCAT
GTTGGAATTTAATCGCGGCCTAGAGCAAGACGTTTCCCGTTGAATATGGCTCATAACACCCCTTGTATTA
CTGTTTATGTAAGCAGACAGTTTTATTGTTCATGACCAAAATCCCTTAACGTGAGTTTTCGTTCCACTGA
GCGTCAGACCCCGTAGAAAAGATCAAAGGATCTTCTTGAGATCCTTTTTTTCTGCGCGTAATCTGCTGCT
TGCAAACAAAAAAACCACCGCTACCAGCGGTGGTTTGTTTGCCGGATCAAGAGCTACCAACTCTTTTTCC
GAAGGTAACTGGCTTCAGCAGAGCGCAGATACCAAATACTGTCCTTCTAGTGTAGCCGTAGTTAGGCCAC
CACTTCAAGAACTCTGTAGCACCGCCTACATACCTCGCTCTGCTAATCCTGTTACCAGTGGCTGCTGCCA
GTGGCGATAAGTCGTGTCTTACCGGGTTGGACTCAAGACGATAGTTACCGGATAAGGCGCAGCGGTCGGG
CTGAACGGGGGGTTCGTGCACACAGCCCAGCTTGGAGCGAACGATCTACACCGAACTGAGATACCTACAG
CGTGAGCTATGAGAAAGCGCCACGCTTCCCGAAGGGAGAAAGGCGGACAGGTATCCGGTAAGCGGCAGGG
TCGGAACAGGAGAGCGCACGAGGGAGCTTCCAGGGGGAAACGCCTGGTATCTTTATAGTCCTGTCGGGTT
TCGCCACCTCTGACTTGAGCGTCGATTTTTGTGATGCTCGTCAGGGGGGCGGAGCCTATGGAAAAACGCC
AGCAACGCGGCCTTTTTACGGTTCCTGGCCTTTTGCTGGCCTTTTGCTCACATGTTCTTTCCTGCGTTAT
CCCCTGATTCTGTGGATAACCGTATTACCGCCTTTGAGTGAGCTGATACCGCTCGCCGCAGCCGAACGAC
CGAGCGCAGCGAGTCAGTGAGCGAGGAAGCGGAAGAGCGCCTGATGCGGTATTTTCTCCTTACGCATCTG
TGCGGTATTTCACACCGCAATGGTGCACTCTCAGTACAATCTGCTCTGATGCCGCATAGTTAAGCCAGTA
TACACTCCGCTATCGCTACGTGACTGGGTCATGGCTGCGCCCCGACACCCGCCAACACCCGCTGACGCGC
CCTGACGGGCTTGTCTGCTCCCGGCATCCGCTTACAGACAAGCTGTGACCGTCTCCGGGAGCTGCATGTG
TCAGAGGTTTTCACCGTCATCACCGAAACGCGCGAGGCAGCTGCGGTAAAGCTCATCAGCGTGGTCGTGA
AGCGATTCACAGATGTCTGCCTGTTCATCCGCGTCCAGCTCGTTGAGTTTCTCCAGAAGCGTTAATGTCT
GGCTTCTGATAAAGCGGGCCATGTTAAGGGCGGTTTTTTCCTGTTTGGTCACTGATGCCTCCGTGTAAGG
GGGATTTCTGTTCATGGGGGTAATGATACCGATGAAACGAGAGAGGATGCTCACGATACGGGTTACTGAT
GATGAACATGCCCGGTTACTGGAACGTTGTGAGGGTAAACAACTGGCGGTATGGATGCGGCGGGACCAGA
GAAAAATCACTCAGGGTCAATGCCAGCGCTTCGTTAATACAGATGTAGGTGTTCCACAGGGTAGCCAGCA
GCATCCTGCGATGCAGATCCGGAACATAATGGTGCAGGGCGCTGACTTCCGCGTTTCCAGACTTTACGAA
ACACGGAAACCGAAGACCATTCATGTTGTTGCTCAGGTCGCAGACGTTTTGCAGCAGCAGTCGCTTCACG
TTCGCTCGCGTATCGGTGATTCATTCTGCTAACCAGTAAGGCAACCACGCCAGCCTAGCCGGGTCCTCAA
CGACAGGAGCACGATCATGCGCACCCGTGGGGCCGCCATGCCGGCGATAATGGCCTGCTTCTCGCCGAAA
CGTTTGGTGGCGGGACCAGTGACGAAGGCTTGAGCGAGGGCGTGCAAGATTCCGAATACCGCAAGCGACA
GGCCGATCATCGTCGCGCTCCAGCGAAAGCGGTCCTCGCCGAAAATGACCCAGAGCGCTGCCGGCACCTG
TCCTACGAGTTGCATGATAAAGAAGACAGTCATAAGTGCGGCGACGATAGTCATGCCCCGCGCCCACCGG
AAGGAGCTGACTGGGTTGAAGGCTCTCAAGGGCATCGGTCGAGATCCCGGTGCCTAATGAGTGAGCTAAC
TTACATTAATTGCGTTGCGCTCACTGCCCGCTTTCCAGTCGGGAAACCTGTCGTGCCAGCTGCATTAATG
AATCGGCCAACGCGCGGGGAGAGGCGGTTTGCGTATTGGGCGCCAGGGTGGTTTTTCTTTTCACCAGTGA
GACGGGCAACAGCTGATTGCCCTTCACCGCCTGGCCCTGAGAGAGTTGCAGCAAGCGGTCCACGCTGGTT
TGCCCCAGCAGGCGAAAATCCTGTTTGATGGTGGTTAACGGCGGGATATAACATGAGCTGTCTTCGGTAT
CGTCGTATCCCACTACCGAGATATCCGCACCAACGCGCAGCCCGGACTCGGTAATGGCGCGCATTGCGCC
CAGCGCCATCTGATCGTTGGCAACCAGCATCGCAGTGGGAACGATACCCTCATTCAGCATTTGCATGGTT
TGTTGAAAACCGGACATGGCACTCCAGTCGCCTTCCCGTTCCGCTATCGGCTGAATTTGATTGCGAGTGA
GATATTTATGCCAGCCAGCCAGACGCAGACGCGCCGAGACAGAACTTAATGGGCCCGCTAACAGCGCGAT
TTGCTGGTGACCCAATGCGACCAGATGCTCCACGCCCAGTCGCGTACCGTCTTCATGGGAGAAAATAATA
CTGTTGATGGGTGTCTGGTCAGAGACATCAAGAAATAACGCCGGAACATTAGTGCAGGCAGCTTCCACAG
CAATGGCATCCTGGTCATCCAGCGGATAGTTAATGATCAGCCCACTGACGCGTTGCGCGAGAAGATTGTG
CACCGCCGCTTTACAGGCTTCGACGCCGCTTCGTTCTACCATCGACACCACCACGCTGGCACCCAGTTGA
TCGGCGCGAGATTTAATCGCCGCGACAATTTGCGACGGCGCGTGCAGGGCCAGACTGGAGGTGGCAACGC
CAATCAGCAACGACTGTTTGCCCGCCAGTTGTTGTGCCACGCGGTTGGGAATGTAATTCAGCTCCGCCAT
CGCCGCTTCCACTTTTTCCCGCGTTTTCGCAGAAACGTGGCTGGCCTGGTTCACCACGCGGGAAACGGTC
TGATAAGAGACACCGGCATACTCTGCGACATCGTATAACGTTACTGGTTTCACATTCACCACCCTGAATT
GACTCTCTTCCGGGCGCTATCATGCCATACCGCGAAAGGTTTTGCGCCATTCGATGGTGTCCGGGATCTC
GACGCTCTCCCTTATGCGACTCCTGCATTAGGAAGCAGCCCAGTAGTAGGTTGAGGCCGTTGAGCACCGC
CGCCGCAAGGAATGGTGCATGCAAGGAGATGGCGCCCAACAGTCCCCCGGCCACGGGGCCTGCCACCATA
CCCACGCCGAAACAAGCGCTCATGAGCCCGAAGTGGCGAGCCCGATCTTCCCCATCGGTGATGTCGGCGA
TATAGGCGCCAGCAACCGCACCTGTGGCGCCGGTGATGCCGGCCACGATGCGTCCGGCGTAGAGGATCGA
GATCTCGATCCCGCGAAATTAATACGACTCACTATAGGGGAATTGTGAGCGGATAACAATTCCCCTCTAG
AAATAATTTTGTTTAACTTTAAGAAGGAGATATACCATGGCTAGCTGGAGCCACCCGCAGTTCGAAAAAG
GCGCCGAAAACCTGTACTTCCAATCCAATATGACTATTTACTCAGAACATTGGAGCCTAAATCCTCTAGA
AATCCCGCAACGGAGTCGGTTATTTTCTCTTGAACCTGTGGCAGTGGGAACTCCCTATGCAGAAAGTCTT
AGTAGCTATCTCCATCGTTTAGCGCAGGCGCATTGTTTAACCTCTGAGAAGCTCGTTATGGGAGAAATTG
CGCCACTTATTCTCAAAGATGAGGATAAATCTGAGCTATTGTCAAAAAATCTGAGTCACCTATTGGGAAA
TAGCGACGCTAAACCGGCTATTAACGGAATGCGAGAAATGACAGAAAAGTTAGTCACTGTCTTAGAAGAG
TTAACAATGCGTCAGGATTTACGCTTTTTGACCCTTTTAAGCTGGAAAGGAATGATTTATGACAAGGGAT
TATTTCGGAACTATCGCGCTTGGTGTCCTTGTTGTTGTGAAGAGTGGATGCAGAAGAACAAAACTATCTA
TGAACCATTATCATGGTCATTTAAGGACGTAGAATTTTGTTTGATTCACAAACAGCGATTAATAGAAGAA
TGTTCTCATTGTGGTGCCCGTTTACCTGTGATGGCTAGGCTTTCACCTGCGGGATTTTGTTCTCGTTGTT
ACGGGTGGTTAGGACAGGAAATTAAAGGCGAAGAAGAAATAGAGAAATATCGAGTTAATATTCAAGGAAT
TAGCGAATTAATTGCACTTACTCCCCAATTAGGTTATAAACCCATCCCGATCGAGTTAACCCGAAAATTA
CAATTGATTTTGTTAGTGTTTGAACAAGCAATTGGAAAGGATGTGAAGTTATTGGGAGATTTAGGAGGAA
TCATGGAATCGTTGAGGATAGCCTCAACAACAAATCAAAGTCAACCTTATCATTTGGTGAAGTTGATTAT
TCCTGTGTGCGAGAAGGCGAAGATTAGTGTATTCCAGTTGTTTGGGTCAGATTTTAAGGAATTGGGCAAG
ATATTGTTCGGGAATTTTAGTCTGGAATTAAAGTTATAGATTGGAAGTGGATAACGGATCCGAATTCGAG
CGCCGTCGACAAGCTTGCGGCCGCACTCGAGCACCACCACCACCACCACTGAGATCCGGCTGCTAACAAA
GCCCGAAAGGAAGCTGAGTTGGCTGCTGCCACCGCTGAGCAATAACTAGCATAACCCCTTGGGGCCTCTA
AACGGGTCTTGAGGGGTTTTTTGCTGAAAGGAGGAACTATATCCGGAT
